>Addgene plasmid | pICSL70008 | analyzer sequence | sequence record 75093
CGCTTGAGACCACGAAGTGGCTCTTCAGTGGACGAAAGGGCCTCGTGATACGCCTATTTTTATAGGTTAA
TGTCATGATAATAATGGTTTCTTAGACGTCAGGTGGCACTTTTCGGGGAAATGTGCGCGGAACCCCTATT
TGTTTATTTTTCTAAATACATTCAAATATGTATCCGCTCATGAGACAATAACCCTGATAAATGCTTCAAT
AATATTGAAAAAGGAAGAGTATGCGCTCACGCAACTGGTCCAGAACCTTGACCGAACGCAGCGGTGGTAA
CGGCGCAGTGGCGGTTTTCATGGCTTGTTATGACTGTTTTTTTGGGGTACAGTCTATGCCTCGGGCATCC
AAGCAGCAAGCGCGTTACGCCGTGGGTCGATGTTTGATGTTATGGAGCAGCAACGATGTTACGCAGCAGG
GCAGTCGCCCTAAAACAAAGTTAAACATCATGAGGGAAGCGGTGATCGCCGAAGTATCGACTCAACTATC
AGAGGTAGTTGGCGTCATCGAGCGCCATCTCGAACCGACGTTGCTGGCCGTACATTTGTACGGCTCCGCA
GTGGATGGCGGCCTGAAGCCACACAGCGATATTGATTTGCTGGTTACGGTGACCGTAAGGCTTGATGAAA
CAACGCGGCGAGCTTTGATCAACGACCTTTTGGAAACTTCGGCTTCCCCTGGAGAGAGCGAGATTCTCCG
CGCTGTAGAAGTCACCATTGTTGTGCACGACGACATCATTCCGTGGCGTTATCCAGCTAAGCGCGAACTG
CAATTTGGAGAATGGCAGCGCAATGACATTCTTGCAGGTATCTTCGAGCCAGCCACGATCGACATTGATC
TGGCTATCTTGCTGACAAAAGCAAGAGAACATAGCGTTGCCTTGGTAGGTCCAGCGGCGGAGGAACTCTT
TGATCCGGTTCCTGAACAGGATCTATTTGAGGCGCTAAATGAAACCTTAACGCTATGGAACTCGCCGCCC
GACTGGGCTGGCGATGAGCGAAATGTAGTGCTTACGTTGTCCCGCATTTGGTACAGCGCAGTAACCGGCA
AAATCGCGCCGAAGGATGTCGCTGCCGACTGGGCAATGGAGCGCCTGCCGGCCCAGTATCAGCCCGTCAT
ACTTGAAGCTAGACAGGCTTATCTTGGACAAGAAGAAGATCGCTTGGCCTCGCGCGCAGATCAGTTGGAA
GAATTTGTCCATTACGTAAAAGGCGAGATCACCAAGGTAGTCGGCAAATAACTGTCAGACCAAGTTTACT
CATATATACTTTAGATTGATTTAAAACTTCATTTTTAATTTAAAAGGATCTAGGTGAAGATCCTTTTTGA
TAATCTCATGACCAAAATCCCTTAACGTGAGTTTTCGTTCCACTGAGCGTCAGACCCCGTAGAAAAGATC
AAAGGATCTTCTTGAGATCCTTTTTTTCTGCGCGTAATCTGCTGCTTGCAAACAAAAAAACCACCGCTAC
CAGCGGTGGTTTGTTTGCCGGATCAAGAGCTACCAACTCTTTTTCCGAAGGTAACTGGCTTCAGCAGAGC
GCAGATACCAAATACTGTCCTTCTAGTGTAGCCGTAGTTAGGCCACCACTTCAAGAACTCTGTAGCACCG
CCTACATACCTCGCTCTGCTAATCCTGTTACCAGTGGCTGCTGCCAGTGGCGATAAGTCGTGTCTTACCG
GGTTGGACTCAAGACGATAGTTACCGGATAAGGCGCAGCGGTCGGGCTGAACGGGGGGTTCGTGCACACA
GCCCAGCTTGGAGCGAACGACCTACACCGAACTGAGATACCTACAGCGTGAGCTATGAGAAAGCGCCACG
CTTCCCGAAGGGAGAAAGGCGGACAGGTATCCGGTAAGCGGCAGGGTCGGAACAGGAGAGCGCACGAGGG
AGCTTCCAGGGGGAAACGCCTGGTATCTTTATAGTCCTGTCGGGTTTCGCCACCTCTGACTTGAGCGTCG
ATTTTTGTGATGCTCGTCAGGGGGGCGGAGCCTATGGAAAAACGCCAGCAACGCGGCCTTTTTACGGTTC
CTGGCCTTTTGCTGGCCTTTTGCTCACATGTTCTTTCCTGCGTTATCCCCTGATTCTGTGGATAACCGTA
TTACCGCCTTTGAGTGAGCTGATACCGCTCGCCGCAGCCGAACGACCGAGCGCAGCGAGTCAGTGAGCGA
GGAAGCGGAAGAGCGCCCAATACGCAAACCGCCTCTCCCCGCGCGTTGGCCGATTCATTAATCACTCTGT
GGTCTCAGGAGTTCTAGAATGTCGCGGAACAAATTTTAAAACTAAATCCTAAATTTTTCTAATTTTGTTG
CCAATAGTGGATATGTGGGCCGTATAGAAGGAATCTATTGAAGGCCCAAACCCATACTGACGAGCCCAAA
GGTTCGTTTTGCGTTTTATGTTTCGGTTCGATGCCAACGCCACATTCTGAGCTAGGCAAAAAACAAACGT
GTCTTTGAATAGACTCCTCTCGTTAACACATGCAGCGGCTGCATGGTGACGCCATTAACACGTGGCCTAC
AATTGCATGATGTCTCCATTGACACGTGACTTCTCGTCTCCTTTCTTAATATATCTAACAAACACTCCTA
CCTCTTCCAAAATATATACACATCTTTTTGATCAATCTCTCATTCAAAATCTCATTCTCTCTAGTAAACA
AGAACAAAAAAATGGCGGATACAGCTAGAGGAACCCATCACGATATCATCGGCAGAGACCAGTACCCGAT
GATGGGCCGAGACCGAGACCAGTACCAGATGTCCGGACGAGGATCTGACTACTCCAAGTCTAGGCAGATT
GCTAAAGCTGCAACTGCTGTCACAGCTGGTGGTTCCCTCCTTGTTCTCTCCAGCCTTACCCTTGTTGGAA
CTGTCATAGCTTTGACTGTTGCAACACCTCTGCTCGTTATCTTCAGCCCAATCCTTGTCCCGGCTCTCAT
CACAGTTGCACTCCTCATCACCGGTTTTCTTTCCTCTGGAGGGTTTGGCATTGCCGCTATAACCGTTTTC
TCTTGGATTTACAAGTAAGCACACATTTATCATCTTACTTCATAATTTTGTGCAATATGTGCATGCATGT
GTTGAGCCAGTAGCTTTGGATCAATTTTTTTGGTCGAATAACAAATGTAACAATAAGAAATTGCAAATTC
TAGGGAACATTTGGTTAACTAAATACGAAATTTGACCTAGCTAGCTTGAATGTGTCTGTGTATATCATCT
ATATAGGTAAAATGCTTGGTATGATACCTATTGATTGTGAATAGGTACGCAACGGGAGAGCACCCACAGG
GATCAGACAAGTTGGACAGTGCAAGGATGAAGTTGGGAAGCAAAGCTCAGGATCTGAAAGACAGAGCTCA
GTACTACGGACAGCAACATACTGGTGGGGAACATGACCGTGACCGTACTCGTGGTGGCCAGCACACTACT
ATGAGCGAGCTGATTAAGGAGAACATGCACATGAAGCTGTACATGGAGGGCACCGTGAACAACCACCACT
TCAAGTGCACATCCGAGGGCGAAGGCAAGCCCTACGAGGGCACCCAGACCATGAGAATCAAGGTGGTCGA
GGGCGGCCCTCTCCCCTTCGCCTTCGACATCCTGGCTACCAGCTTCATGTACGGCAGCAGAACCTTCATC
AACCACACCCAGGGCATCCCCGACTTCTTTAAGCAGTCCTTCCCTGAGGGCTTCACATGGGAGAGAGTCA
CCACATACGAAGACGGGGGCGTGCTGACCGCTACCCAGGACACCAGCCTCCAGGACGGCTGCCTCATCTA
CAACGTCAAGATCAGAGGGGTGAACTTCCCATCCAACGGCCCTGTGATGCAGAAGAAAACACTCGGCTGG
GAGGCCAACACCGAGATGCTGTACCCCGCTGACGGCGGCCTGGAAGGCAGAAGCGACATGGCCCTGAAGC
TCGTGGGCGGGGGCCACCTGATCTGCAACTTCAAGACCACATACAGATCCAAGAAACCCGCTAAGAACCT
CAAGATGCCCGGCGTCTACTATGTGGACCACAGACTGGAAAGAATCAAGGAGGCCGACAAAGAGACCTAC
GTCGAGCAGCACGAGGTGGCTGTGGCCAGATACTGCGACCTCCCTAGCAAACTGGGGCACAAGTGAGCTT
ACCCCACTGATGTCATCGTCATAGTCCAATAACTCCAATGTCGGGGAGTTAGTTTATGAGGAATAAAGTG
TTTAGAATTTGATCAGGGGGAGATAATAAAAGCCGAGTTTGAATCTTTTTGTTATAAGTAATGTTTATGT
GTGTTTCTATATGTTGTCAAATGGTACCATGTTTTTTTTCCTCTCTTTTTGTAACTTGCAAGTGTTGTGT
TGTACTTTATTTGGCTTCTTTGTAAGTTGGTAACGGTGGTCTATATATGGAAAAGGTCTTGTTTTGTTAA
ACTTATGTTAGTTAACTGGATTCGTCTTTAACCACAAAAAGTTTTCAATAAGCTACAAATTTAGACACGC
AAGCCGATGCAGTCATTAGTACATATATTTATTGCAAGTGATTACATGGCAACCCAAACTTCAAAAACAG
TAGGTTGCTCCATTTAGT
Features (pLannotate 1.2.2; 8 found; start..end, strand, type, name):
    126..230     +  promoter       AmpR promoter: bla
    221..301     -  CDS            int (fragment): INT2_ECOLX - Protein inferred from homology: Swiss-Prot protein existence level 3. Putative integrase believed to be involved in the insertion of antibiotic resistance genes into plasmids and transposons. From Escherichia coli.
    387..443     +  CDS            GmR (fragment): gentamycin acetyltransferase; aacC1; confers resistance to gentamycin
    450..1238    +  CDS            aadA: S3AD_ECOLX - Experimental evidence at protein level: Swiss-Prot protein existence level 1. Mediates bacterial resistance to the antibiotics streptomycin and spectinomycin. From Escherichia coli.
   1412..2000    +  rep_origin     ori: high-copy-number ColE1/pMB1/pBR322/pUC origin of replication
   2183..2232    +  CDS            lacI (fragment): lac repressor; lacI; The lac repressor binds to the lac operator to inhibit transcription in E. coli. This inhibition can be relieved by adding lactose or isopropyl-β-D-thiogalactopyranoside (IPTG).
   2714..3430    +  CDS            OLEO2_BRANA: Experimental evidence at protein level: Swiss-Prot protein existence level 1. May have a structural role to stabilize the lipid body during desiccation of the seed by preventing coalescence of the oil. Probably interacts with both lipid and phospholipid moieties of lipid bodies. May also provide recognition signals for specific lipase anchorage in lipolysis during seedling growth. From Brassica napus (Rape).
   3431..4123    +  CDS            TagRFP: TagRFP is a basic (constitutively fluorescent) red fluorescent protein published in 2007, derived from Entacmaea quadricolor. It has very low acid sensitivity.
